Addgene plasmid #148211: pAc5.1B-lambdaN-HA-DmHrb98_AA
Purpose: Insect Expression of DmHrb98
Depositing lab: Elisa Izaurralde. Depositing organization: Max Planck Institute for Developmental Biology.
Backbone
  Vector backbone: Unknown
  Vector type: Insect Expression
Growth in bacteria
  Bacterial resistance: Ampicillin, 100 μg/mL
  Growth temperature: 37°C
  Growth strain: DH5alpha
  Copy number: Low Copy
Gene/Insert
  Gene/Insert name: DmHrb98
  Species: D. melanogaster (fly)
  Entrez Gene: Hrb98DE (a.k.a. Dmel_CG9983, CG9983, Dmel\CG9983, E7Delta6, HDP(P9), HRB98DE, HRB98DE/hrp38, Hrb1, Hrb98 de, Hrb98DE/Hrp38, Hrp38, Pen9, anon-E7Delta6, hnRNP A2/B1, hrb98 de, hrb98DE, hrp38, p9)
  Cloning method: Unknown
Terms and licenses: Academic/Nonprofit Terms; Industry Terms: Not Available to Industry
Depositor comments: Plasmids from this collection were made available to the research community and donated after the lab closed. Please note that the sequence provided by the depositing laboratory may be theoretical/predicted or based on Sanger sequencing results. There may be discrepancies between sequencing results obtained by Addgene and the depositor sequence. If an Addgene verified sequence is not available, please contact before placing your order to request that our lab fully sequence the plasmid.
How to cite: pAc5.1B-lambdaN-HA-DmHrb98_AA was a gift from Elisa Izaurralde (Addgene plasmid # 148211 ; http://n2t.net/addgene:148211 ; RRID:Addgene_148211)
