[The description below was written by a language model from this plasmid's Addgene catalogue record and pLannotate feature annotations shown in this document.]
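Description:
pAc5.1B-lambdaN-HA-DmHrb98_AA is a 6,550 nt insect expression plasmid for producing a tagged form of the Drosophila melanogaster hnRNP protein Hrb98DE (also known as Hrp38, an hnRNP A-type component of ribonucleosomes). The catalogue lists the backbone as unknown, although the name and annotated parts are consistent with a pAc5.1-type vector. Expression is driven by the Drosophila actin 5C (Ac5) promoter, a strong constitutive promoter commonly used in cultured fly cells. For bacterial propagation the plasmid carries a ColE1/pUC-type origin and a β-lactamase gene with its own promoter for ampicillin selection. The catalogue records it as low copy even though the origin is annotated as a high-copy type. A tetracycline-resistance fragment and a small SV40 large T fragment are also annotated; as partial sequences they are most likely non-functional backbone remnants.

Downstream of the promoter, the reading frame begins with a short fragment of the bacteriophage lambda N protein, followed by an HA epitope (annotated as a 27 nt fragment of 3xHA, i.e. the length of a single HA tag) and then the Hrb98DE coding sequence, annotated as a fragment. A vector-derived V5 tag lies after the insert, but the record does not show whether it is in frame or translated. An SV40 polyadenylation signal follows, annotated on the reverse strand. The lambda N peptide binds BoxB RNA hairpins, so fusions of this kind are typically used in tethering assays, where the protein is recruited to a BoxB-containing reporter mRNA to test its effect on translation or stability, with HA allowing detection. The record itself states only insect expression as the purpose, and it does not explain the "_AA" suffix.
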