Features (pLannotate 1.2.2; 11 found; start..end, strand, type, name):
     56..2568    +  promoter       Ac5 promoter: Drosophila melanogaster actin 5C promoter
   2588..2653    +  CDS            N (fragment): REGN_LAMBD - Experimental evidence at protein level: Swiss-Prot protein existence level 1. Plays a role as a transcriptional antitermination factor that allows the virus to initiate its lytic phase. Activates expression of the delayed viral early genes by modifying host RNA polymerase (RNAP) into a form that is resistant to termination signals. This antitermination function requires the host NusA protein which serves to stabilize the interaction between antitermination protein N and host RNA polymerase. From Escherichia phage lambda (Bacteriophage lambda).
   2678..2704    +  CDS            3xHA (fragment): three tandem HA epitope tags
   2765..3796    +  CDS            Hrb98DE (fragment): ROA1_DROME - Also known as Pen9. Experimental evidence at transcript level: Swiss-Prot protein existence level 2. This protein is a component of ribonucleosomes. From Drosophila melanogaster (Fruit fly).
   3835..3876    +  CDS            V5 tag: epitope tag from simian virus 5
   3976..4110    -  polyA_signal   SV40 poly(A) signal: SV40 polyadenylation signal
   4133..4217    -  CDS            large T antigen (fragment): large T antigen from SV40 (simian virus 40)
   4218..4688    +  CDS            TcR (fragment): tetracycline efflux protein; tet; confers resistance to tetracycline
   4732..5320    -  rep_origin     ori: high-copy-number ColE1/pMB1/pBR322/pUC origin of replication
   5491..6351    -  CDS            AmpR: β-lactamase; bla; confers resistance to ampicillin, carbenicillin, and related antibiotics
   6352..6456    -  promoter       AmpR promoter: bla
>Addgene plasmid #148211 | pAc5.1B-lambdaN-HA-DmHrb98_AA | depositor full sequence | sequence record 290659 | Full Sequence
CTTCAAGGAATTAATTCTATATTCTAAAAACACAAATGATACTTCTAAAAAAAATCATGAATGGCATCAA
CTCTGAATCAAATCTTTGCAGATGCACCTACTTCTCATTTCCACTGTCACATCATTTTTCCAGATCTCGC
TGCCTGTTATGTGGCCCACAAACCAAGACACGTTTTATGGCCATTAAAGCTGGCTGATCGTCGCCAAACA
CCAAATACATATCAATATGTACATTCGAGAAAGAAGCGATCAAAGAAGCGTCTTCGGGCGAGTAGGAGAA
TGCGGAGGAGAAGGAGAACGAGCTGATCTAGTATCTCTCCACAATCCAATGCCAACTGACCAACTGGCCA
TATTCGGAGCAATTTGAAGCCAATTTCCATCGCCTGGCGATCGCTCCATTCTTGGCTATATGTTTTTCAC
CGTTCCCGGGGCCATTTTCAAAGACTCGTCGGTAAGATAAGATTGTGTCACTCGCTGTCTCTCTTCATTT
GTCGAAGAATGCTGAGGAATTTCGCGATGACGTCGGCGAGTATTTTGAAGAATGAGAATAATTTGTATTT
ATACGAAAATCAGTTAGTGGAATTTTCTACAAAAACATGTTATCTATAGATAATTTTGTTGCAAAATATG
TTGACTATGACAAAGATTGTATGTATATACCTTTAATGTATTCTCATTTTCTTATGTATTTATAATGGCA
ATGATGATACTGATGATATTTTAAGATGATGCCAGACCACAGGCTGATTTCTGCGTCTTTTGCCGAACGC
AGTGCATGTGCGGTTGTTGTTTTTTGGAATAGTTTCAATTTTCGGACTGTCCGCTTTGATTTCAGTTTCT
TGGCTTATTCAAAAAGCAAAGTAAAGCCAAAAAAGCGAGATGGCAATACCAAATGCGGCAAAACGGTAGT
GGAAGGAAAGGGGTGCGGGGCAGCGGAAGGAAGGGTGGGGCGGGGCGTGGCGGGGTCTGTGGCTGGGCGC
GACGTCACCGACGTTGGAGCCACTCCTTTGACCATGTGTGCGTGTGTGTATTATTCGTGTCTCGCCACTC
GCCGGTTGTTTTTTTCTTTTTATCTCGCTCTCTCTAGCGCCATCTCGTACGCATGCTCAACGCACCGCAT
GTTGCCGTGTCCTTTATGCGTCATTTTGGCTCGAAATAGGCAATTATTTAAACAAAGATTAGTCAACGAA
AACGCTAAAATAAATAAGTCTACAATATGGTTACTTATTGCCATGTGTGTGCAGCCAACGATAGCAACAA
AAGCAACAACACAGTGGCTTTCCCTCTTTCACTTTTTGTTTGCAAGCGCGTGCGAGCAAGACGGCACGAC
CGGCAAACGCAATTACGCTGACAAAGAGCAGACGAAGTTTTGGCCGAAAAACATCAAGGCGCCTGATACG
AATGCATTTGCAATAACAATTGCGATATTTAATATTGTTTATGAAGCTGTTTGACTTCAAAACACACAAA
AAAAAAAATAAAACAAATTATTTGAAAGAGAATTAGGAATCGGACAGCTTATCGTTACGGGCTAACAGCA
CACCGAGACGAAATAGCTTACCTGACGTCACAGCCTCTGGAAGAACTGCCGCCAAGCAGAGAGAGAGAGA
AAAAGAGGGAGAGCAGCTTAGACCGCATGTGCTTGTGTGTGAGGCGTCTCTCTCTTCGTCTCCTGTTTGC
GCAAACGCATAGACTGCACTGAGAAAATCGATTACCTATTTTTTATGAATGAATATTTGCACTATTACTA
TTCAAAACTATTAAGATAGCAATCACATTCAATAGCCAAATACTATACCACCTGAGCGATGCAACGAAAT
GATCAATTTGAGCAAAAATGCTGCATATTTAGGACGGCATCATTATAGAAATGCTTCTTGCTGTGTACTT
TTCTCTCGTCTGGCAGCTGTTTCGCCGTTATTGTTAAAACCGGCTTAAGTTAGGTGTGTTTTCTACGACT
AGTGATGCCCCTACTAGAAGATGTGTGTTGCACAAATGTCCCTGAATAACCAATTTGAAGTGCAGATAGC
AGTAAACGTAAGCTAATATGAATATTATTTAACTGTAATGTTTTAATATCGCTGGACATTACTAATAAAC
CCACTATAAACACATGTACATATGTATGTTTTGGCATACAATGAGTAGTTGGGGAAAAAATGTGTAAAAG
CACCGTGACCATCACAGCATAAAGATAACCAGCTGAAGTATCGAATATGAGTAACCCCCAAATTGAATCA
CATGCCGCAACTGATAGGACCCATGGAAGTACACTCTTCATGGCGATATACAAGACACACACAAGCACGA
ACACCCAGTTGCGGAGGAAATTCTCCGTAAATGAAAACCCAATCGGCGAACAATTCATACCCATATATGG
TAAAAGTTTTGAACGCGACTTGAGAGCGGAGAGCATTGCGGCTGATAAGGTTTTAGCGCTAAGCGGGCTT
TATAAAACGGGCTGCGGGACCAGTTTTCATATCACTACCGTTTGAGTTCTTGTGCTGTGTGGATACTCCT
CCCGACACAAAGCCGCTCCATCAGCCAGCAGTCGTCTAATCCAGAGACCCCGGATCGGGGTACCAACATG
GACGCACAAACACGACGACGTGAGCGTCGCGCTGAGAAACAAGCTCAATGGAAAGCTGCAAACGGTGGAT
CTCCTCCACATATGGCTTACCCATACGATGTTCCAGATTACGCTCCTCCAAGCTTGATGGGTGGTCACGA
CAACTGGAACAATGGTCAAAATGAGGAGCAAGATGACTCCATCACCGAGCCGGAGCATATGCGCAAGCTG
TTCATCGGTGGCTTGGACTACCGTACCACCGACGAGAACCTGAAGGCTCACTTCGAGAAATGGGGCAACA
TCGTGGACGTGGTGGTCATGAAGGATCCGCGCACAAAGCGTTCCCGCGGATTCGGATTCATCACCTATTC
CCACTCGAGCATGATTGATGAGGCGCAAAAGTCGCGTCCCCACAAGATCGACGGTCGAGTGGTGGAGCCC
AAGCGCGCCGTTCCCCGTCAGGACATTGATTCCCCGAATGCCGGAGCTACCGTAAAGAAGCTCTTTGTTG
GCGCCCTCAAGGACGACCATGATGAGCAGAGCATCCGCGACTACTTCCAGCACTTTGGCAACATCGTCGA
CATCAACATCGTCATCGACAAGGAGACTGGCAAGAAACGCGGATTCGCCTTCGTCGAGTTCGACGACTAC
GATCCCGTGGACAAAGTTGTGTTGCAAAAGCAGCATCAGCTGAATGGCAAAATGGTGGACGTAAAGAAGG
CCTTGCCCAAGCAGAATGACCAACAGGGAGGTGGCGGAGGACGCGGTGGTCCGGGAGGTCGTGCCGGTGG
AAACCGCGGAAACATGGGCGGTGGAAACTACGGCAACCAGAATGGTGGCGGCAACTGGAACAACGGTGGC
AACAACTGGGGCAACAACCGCGGGGGTAACGACAACTGGGGCAACAACAGCTTCGGTGGTGGCGGCGGCG
GCGGTGGTGGTTATGGCGGTGGCAACAACAGCTGGGGCAATAACAATCCGTGGGACAATGGCAATGGAGG
CGGCAACTTTGGAGGCGGCGGCAACAATTGGAACAATGGTGGCAATGATTTTGGAGGCTACCAGCAGAAC
TATGGCGGCGGTCCGCAGCGAGGTGGCGGCAACTTCAACAACAATCGCATGCAGCCCTACCAAGGAGGTG
GTGGATTCAAAGCAGGCGGTGGCAATCAAGGCAACTATGGCGGAAACAATCAGGGCTTCAATAACGGTGG
CAACAACCGCAGATATTGAGCGGCCGCTCGAGTCTAGAGGGCCCGCGGTTCGAAGGTAAGCCTATCCCTA
ACCCTCTCCTCGGTCTCGATTCTACGCGTACCGGTCATCATCACCATCACCATTGAGTTTAAACCCGCTG
ATCAGCCTCGACTGTGCCTTCTAAGGCCTGAGCTCGCTGATCAGCCTCGATCGAGGATCCAGACATGATA
AGATACATTGATGAGTTTGGACAAACCACAACTAGAATGCAGTGAAAAAAATGCTTTATTTGTGAAATTT
GTGATGCTATTGCTTTATTTGTAACCATTATAAGCTGCAATAAACAAGTTAACAACAACAATTGCATTCA
TTTTATGTTTCAGGTTCAGGGGGAGGTGTGGGAGGTTTTTTAAAGCAAGTAAAACCTCTACAAATGTGGT
ATGGCTGATTATGATCAGTCGACCGATGCCCTTGAGAGCCTTCAACCCAGTCAGCTCCTTCCGGTGGGCG
CGGGGCATGACTATCGTCGCCGCACTTATGACTGTCTTCTTTATCATGCAACTCGTAGGACAGGTGCCGG
CAGCGCTCTGGGTCATTTTCGGCGAGGACCGCTTTCGCTGGAGCGCGACGATGATCGGCCTGTCGCTTGC
GGTATTCGGAATCTTGCACGCCCTCGCTCAAGCCTTCGTCACTGGTCCCGCCACCAAACGTTTCGGCGAG
AAGCAGGCCATTATCGCCGGCATGGCGGCCGACGCGCTGGGCTACGTCTTGCTGGCGTTCGCGACGCGAG
GCTGGATGGCCTTCCCCATTATGATTCTTCTCGCTTCCGGCGGCATCGGGATGCCCGCGTTGCAGGCCAT
GCTGTCCAGGCAGGTAGATGACGACCATCAGGGACAGCTTCAAGGATCGCTCGCGGCTCTTACCAGCCAG
CAAAAGGCCAGGAACCGTAAAAAGGCCGCGTTGCTGGCGTTTTTCCATAGGCTCCGCCCCCCTGACGAGC
ATCACAAAAATCGACGCTCAAGTCAGAGGTGGCGAAACCCGACAGGACTATAAAGATACCAGGCGTTTCC
CCCTGGAAGCTCCCTCGTGCGCTCTCCTGTTCCGACCCTGCCGCTTACCGGATACCTGTCCGCCTTTCTC
CCTTCGGGAAGCGTGGCGCTTTCTCAATGCTCACGCTGTAGGTATCTCAGTTCGGTGTAGGTCGTTCGCT
CCAAGCTGGGCTGTGTGCACGAACCCCCCGTTCAGCCCGACCGCTGCGCCTTATCCGGTAACTATCGTCT
TGAGTCCAACCCGGTAAGACACGACTTATCGCCACTGGCAGCAGCCACTGGTAACAGGATTAGCAGAGCG
AGGTATGTAGGCGGTGCTACAGAGTTCTTGAAGTGGTGGCCTAACTACGGCTACACTAGAAGGACAGTAT
TTGGTATCTGCGCTCTGCTGAAGCCAGTTACCTTCGGAAAAAGAGTTGGTAGCTCTTGATCCGGCAAACA
AACCACCGCTGGTAGCGGTGGTTTTTTTGTTTGCAAGCAGCAGATTACGCGCAGAAAAAAAGGATCTCAA
GAAGATCCTTTGATCTTTTCTACGGGGTCTGACGCTCAGTGGAACGAAAACTCACGTTAAGGGATTTTGG
TCATGAGATTATCAAAAAGGATCTTCACCTAGATCCTTTTAAATTAAAAATGAAGTTTTAAATCAATCTA
AAGTATATATGAGTAAACTTGGTCTGACAGTTACCAATGCTTAATCAGTGAGGCACCTATCTCAGCGATC
TGTCTATTTCGTTCATCCATAGTTGCCTGACTCCCCGTCGTGTAGATAACTACGATACGGGAGGGCTTAC
CATCTGGCCCCAGTGCTGCAATGATACCGCGAGACCCACGCTCACCGGCTCCAGATTTATCAGCAATAAA
CCAGCCAGCCGGAAGGGCCGAGCGCAGAAGTGGTCCTGCAACTTTATCCGCCTCCATCCAGTCTATTAAT
TGTTGCCGGGAAGCTAGAGTAAGTAGTTCGCCAGTTAATAGTTTGCGCAACGTTGTTGCCATTGCTGCAG
GCATCGTGGTGTCACGCTCGTCGTTTGGTATGGCTTCATTCAGCTCCGGTTCCCAACGATCAAGGCGAGT
TACATGATCCCCCATGTTGTGCAAAAAAGCGGTTAGCTCCTTCGGTCCTCCGATCGTTGTCAGAAGTAAG
TTGGCCGCAGTGTTATCACTCATGGTTATGGCAGCACTGCATAATTCTCTTACTGTCATGCCATCCGTAA
GATGCTTTTCTGTGACTGGTGAGTACTCAACCAAGTCATTCTGAGAATAGTGTATGCGGCGACCGAGTTG
CTCTTGCCCGGCGTCAACACGGGATAATACCGCGCCACATAGCAGAACTTTAAAAGTGCTCATCATTGGA
AAACGTTCTTCGGGGCGAAAACTCTCAAGGATCTTACCGCTGTTGAGATCCAGTTCGATGTAACCCACTC
GTGCACCCAACTGATCTTCAGCATCTTTTACTTTCACCAGCGTTTCTGGGTGAGCAAAAACAGGAAGGCA
AAATGCCGCAAAAAAGGGAATAAGGGCGACACGGAAATGTTGAATACTCATACTCTTCCTTTTTCAATAT
TATTGAAGCATTTATCAGGGTTATTGTCTCATGAGCGGATACATATTTGAATGTATTTAGAAAAATAAAC
AAATAGGGGTTCCGCGCACATTTCCCCGAAAAGTGCCACCTGACGTCTAAGAAACCATTATTATCATGAC
ATTAACCTATAAAAATAGGCGTATCACGAGGCCCTTTCGT
